>Addgene plasmid #116902 | pFGL1344 | addgene full sequence | sequence record 232238 | Addgene NGS Result
CTCGAGAATTCGCAATATGCAAGCCCAGAAGTGCTGCGGCGCCTGGACGCTCGCATGCTACAGCTTTCGC
AAGGCGACATTGGCTGGGATTTGTTCACACTGGAGTACAAGATCGACGCTCCGGTTGACTGCATCCTGAC
AGAGTGGCACGGTAGGCAATACCTGAAAATGTTCAACTTCCTCTGGCGCGTCAAGCGCGTCGAATTTGCT
CTACACTCGGTATGGCGGAAGAGCACCACAGGCTCACGCGGTGTGCTGCAAACTAAGGATTCGACCGTCG
CCCAGACGTGGCGGACCACGCGCGGAACCCTGGCCGAAATGGTCCATTGGACTGGCCAGCTGCAGTACTA
CATCCTGTTTGAGGTTATCGAAGCCTCCTGGGGCCAGCTCCAGAAGGCACTGAAAAAAGAGGATGCCACG
CTCGACGATCTAATCGACGCCCACACCACCTACCTGGACACTATCACGCAAAAGGGCCTTCTCGGCGCCA
AGCGCAAGGCTACAACGAATGCCCCCGCTGACGCAGGCGCGGCGGACGAGGAGCGCTCTGTACCCATGAA
CCAGATCGCCGACATCTTGCGCAACATCCTATCTTATCGCGACAGCGTCGACGGCCTGTACTCCTGGGCC
GTGTCTGACTTCACCTCGCGGCAGAACGATGCCATCACAGCCGCTGCCGCTCATGAGGACACCGAGATGG
GTGGCACCGCGGCCAGCAGCAATAACCCACTGGGATTTGCCTCTGCCGCTACCTCCGAGTTCCCTGCCTT
GCAGGAGCGTCTGCGCGTTCTAGGCGCCGACTTCCGGAAGCGTGTTCAGAGGCTGCTGGGCGACCTAGCA
TACACCTCGGAGCATGAGACGCGCTTCCTAGGCCTGGCCATGAATTTCAACGACGTCTACCAGCCTATGC
TCAGGGCCAGACACAAGCCTGGTGGCAGTGGCAGGGCTTCTGCTGCCGCTGCTGCCTCGGCCGTGTCCGT
TCCGGGGTCTGCCAGGGGCGAGCGTGCTGGAGACGGTACCAGCCCAGAACGACGCCCGGCCGACATCCGC
CGTGCCACCGAGGCGGACATGCCGGCGGTCTGCACCATCGTCAACCACTACATCGAGACAAGCACGGTCA
ACTTCCGTACCGAGCCGCAGGAACCGCAGGAGTGGACGGACGACCTCGTCCGTCTGCGGGAGCGCTATCC
CTGGCTCGTCGCCGAGGTGGACGGCGAGGTCGCCGGCATCGCCTACGCGGGTCCCTGGAAGGCACGCAAC
GCCTACGACTGGACGGCCGAATCGACCGTGTACGTCTCCCCCCGCCACCAGCGGACGGGACTGGGCTCCA
CGCTCTACACCCACCTGCTGAAGTCCCTGGAGGCACAGGGCTTCAAGAGCGTGGTCGCTGTCATCGGGCT
GCCCAACGACCCGAGCGTGCGCATGCACGAGGCGCTCGGATATGCCCCCCGCGGCATGCTGCGGGCGGCC
GGCTTCAAGCACGGGAACTGGCATGACGTGGGTTTCTGGCAGCTGGACTTCAGCCTGCCGGTTCCGCCCC
GTCCGGTCCTGCCCGTCACCGAGATTGTGAGCAAGGGCGAGGAGGATAACATGGCCATCATCAAGGAGTT
CATGCGCTTCAAGGTGCACATGGAGGGCTCCGTGAACGGCCACGAGTTCGAGATCGAGGGCGAGGGCGAG
GGCCGCCCCTACGAGGGCACCCAGACCGCCAAGCTGAAGGTGACCAAGGGTGGCCCCCTGCCCTTCGCCT
GGGACATCCTGTCCCCTCAGTTCATGTACGGCTCCAAGGCCTACGTGAAGCACCCCGCCGACATCCCCGA
CTACTTGAAGCTGTCCTTCCCCGAGGGCTTCAAGTGGGAGCGCGTGATGAACTTCGAGGACGGCGGCGTG
GTGACCGTGACCCAGGACTCCTCCCTGCAGGACGGCGAGTTCATCTACAAGGTGAAGCTGCGCGGCACCA
ACTTCCCCTCCGACGGCCCCGTAATGCAGAAGAAGACCATGGGCTGGGAGGCCTCCTCCGAGCGGATGTA
CCCCGAGGACGGCGCCCTGAAGGGCGAGATCAAGCAGAGGCTGAAGCTGAAGGACGGCGGCCACTACGAC
GCTGAGGTCAAGACCACCTACAAGGCCAAGAAGCCCGTGCAGCTGCCCGGCGCCTACAACGTCAACATCA
AGTTGGACATCACCTCCCACAACGAGGACTACACCATCGTGGAACAGTACGAACGCGCCGAGGGCCGCCA
CTCCACCGGCGGCATGGACGAGCTGTACAAGTAAGGATCCACTAGTTCTAGATAAGTAGTTTGAGAAGGA
ATGACGCTCTCTTTGGCTCTTCGACAACAGGGTAAGATACTGGAGTATGTGGTCCCATCCTTATTGCGTT
GTTGGGATGGGCCTTTGGATTGACGATGATGTTGCCGCAATAGCGTCACATAATGACATTCCAACTTGTA
CGGATGATGCTGAGTCGACAACGGTTTTGTTGGTTGGCTTTTAGTAAAGAAATTGCCCAGAGGGGCCTGG
TTGTCCCGTTTGATCTATCTGCAGTATTTTGCAACGACTGTGCCTAGTATGTCGTTAGATACCCCGATAT
AGCCAATGAATTGTGATGCATATATCCAGTACTTCAAATTGCCGTGGGTGGCATAGTTTACACTTGGATC
AGTTTTGCATTCATCACAAAGCGAAGTAGCAGGCAAATTTTTTATTCCAAATAGATTTGCTCTTGTCGTA
TTGGTAGATATCGTAGCTTTAACTCATCGATCGTCCCTTCGTACAAGTCATAATGTGGTAAGGCAAGCCC
ATCCATCCCACACCAAGTGCGTCTTGCCCAAGGATGACGATGGAGTAGCCCGCCAATATGAATGTTATGA
TGCGTATCCATCATGGAGAGGTGCAGTGAAGATTGCGTCCACGCCCTGTCCCACAAAAGAAAGGAGAAAA
CAAAAACAGCTGATCAAGCAGAGAAGTCAAAAATAAAATGTGGAGAAAGCAACTGGAGATTCCATGTGAT
GAGACGAGCAATCATGAGAAAAACAGGTGCTTACACCGCCCGACACCAAATCGTCAAAGGTGTTCAAGGT
TCAAAAGTAGCAGACCAACCCATCCCGGAATTTGTTACACGATACACCTCCCAAATAATTCCAATGCGAT
CCCTTCCGGGTATAGATAAAAACAAGGGGAATATCAAATGACCACCAGACTCCAACGCCGTCAAAAGAGA
TGGGGGGCTTCGAATATGATACAACCCAACCACTCATCGACCCAAGCTTGGCACTGGCCGTCGTTTTACA
ACGTCGTGACTGGGAAAACCCTGGCGTTACCCAACTTAATCGCCTTGCAGCACATCCCCCTTTCGCCAGC
TGGCGTAATAGCGAAGAGGCCCGCACCGATCGCCCTTCCCAACAGTTGCGCAGCCTGAATGGCGAATGCT
AGAGCAGCTTGAGCTTGGATCAGATTGTCGTTTCCCGCCTTCAGTTTAAACTATCAGTGTTTGACAGGAT
ATATTGGCGGGTAAACCTAAGAGAAAAGAGCGTTTATTAGAATAATCGGATATTTAAAAGGGCGTGAAAA
GGTTTATCCGTTGGTCCATTTGTATGTCCATGCCAACCACAGGGTTCCCCTCGGGATCAAAGTACTTTGA
TCCAACCCCTCCGCTGCTATAGTGCAGTCGGCTTCTGACGTTCAGTGCAGCCGTCTTCTGAAAACGACAT
GTCGCACAAGTCCTAAGTTACGCGACAGGCTGCCGCCCTGCCCTTTTCCTGGCGTTTTCTTGTCGCGTGT
TTTAGTCGCATAAAGTAGAATACTTGCGACTAGAACCGGAGACATTACGCCATGAACAAGAGCGCCGCCG
CTGGCCTGCTGGGCTATGCCCGCGTCAGCACCGACGACCAGGACTTGACCAACCAACGGGCCGAACTGCA
CGCGGCCGGCTGCACCAAGCTGTTTTCCGAGAAGATCACCGGCACCAGGCGCGACCGCCCGGAGCTGGCC
AGGATGCTTGACCACCTACGCCCTGGCGACGTTGTGACAGTGACCAGGCTAGACCGCCTGGCCCGCAGCA
CCCGCGACCTACTGGACATTGCCGAGCGCATCCAGGAGGCCGGCGCGGGCCTGCGTAGCCTGGCAGAGCC
GTGGGCCGACACCACCACGCCGGCCGGCCGCATGGTGTTGACCGTGTTCGCCGGCATTGCCGAGTTCGAG
CGTTCCCTAATCATCGACCGCACCCGGAGCGGGCGCGAGGCCGCCAAGGCCCGAGGCGTGAAGTTTGGCC
CCCGCCCTACCCTCACCCCGGCACAGATCGCGCACGCCCGCGAGCTGATCGACCAGGAAGGCCGCACCGT
GAAAGAGGCGGCTGCACTGCTTGGCGTGCATCGCTCGACCCTGTACCGCGCACTTGAGCGCAGCGAGGAA
GTGACGCCCACCGAGGCCAGGCGGCGCGGTGCCTTCCGTGAGGACGCATTGACCGAGGCCGACGCCCTGG
CGGCCGCCGAGAATGAACGCCAAGAGGAACAAGCATGAAACCGCACCAGGACGGCCAGGACGAACCGTTT
TTCATTACCGAAGAGATCGAGGCGGAGATGATCGCGGCCGGGTACGTGTTCGAGCCGCCCGCGCACGTCT
CAACCGTGCGGCTGCATGAAATCCTGGCCGGTTTGTCTGATGCCAAGCTGGCGGCCTGGCCGGCCAGCTT
GGCCGCTGAAGAAACCGAGCGCCGCCGTCTAAAAAGGTGATGTGTATTTGAGTAAAACAGCTTGCGTCAT
GCGGTCGCTGCGTATATGATGCGATGAGTAAATAAACAAATACGCAAGGGGAACGCATGAAGGTTATCGC
TGTACTTAACCAGAAAGGCGGGTCAGGCAAGACGACCATCGCAACCCATCTAGCCCGCGCCCTGCAACTC
GCCGGGGCCGATGTTCTGTTAGTCGATTCCGATCCCCAGGGCAGTGCCCGCGATTGGGCGGCCGTGCGGG
AAGATCAACCGCTAACCGTTGTCGGCATCGACCGCCCGACGATTGACCGCGACGTGAAGGCCATCGGCCG
GCGCGACTTCGTAGTGATCGACGGAGCGCCCCAGGCGGCGGACTTGGCTGTGTCCGCGATCAAGGCAGCC
GACTTCGTGCTGATTCCGGTGCAGCCAAGCCCTTACGACATATGGGCCACCGCCGACCTGGTGGAGCTGG
TTAAGCAGCGCATTGAGGTCACGGATGGAAGGCTACAAGCGGCCTTTGTCGTGTCGCGGGCGATCAAAGG
CACGCGCATCGGCGGTGAGGTTGCCGAGGCGCTGGCCGGGTACGAGCTGCCCATTCTTGAGTCCCGTATC
ACGCAGCGCGTGAGCTACCCAGGCACTGCCGCCGCCGGCACAACCGTTCTTGAATCAGAACCCGAGGGCG
ACGCTGCCCGCGAGGTCCAGGCGCTGGCCGCTGAAATTAAATCAAAACTCATTTGAGTTAATGAGGTAAA
GAGAAAATGAGCAAAAGCACAAACACGCTAAGTGCCGGCCGTCCGAGCGCACGCAGCAGCAAGGCTGCAA
CGTTGGCCAGCCTGGCAGACACGCCAGCCATGAAGCGGGTCAACTTTCAGTTGCCGGCGGAGGATCACAC
CAAGCTGAAGATGTACGCGGTACGCCAAGGCAAGACCATTACCGAGCTGCTATCTGAATACATCGCGCAG
CTACCAGAGTAAATGAGCAAATGAATAAATGAGTAGATGAATTTTAGCGGCTAAAGGAGGCGGCATGGAA
AATCAAGAACAACCAGGCACCGACGCCGTGGAATGCCCCATGTGTGGAGGAACGGGCGGTTGGCCAGGCG
TAAGCGGCTGGGTTGCCTGCCGGCCCTGCAATGGCACTGGAACCCCCAAGCCCGAGGAATCGGCGTGAGC
GGTCGCAAACCATCCGGCCCGGTACAAATCGGCGCGGCGCTGGGTGATGACCTGGTGGAGAAGTTGAAGG
CCGCGCAGGCCGCCCAGCGGCAACGCATCGAGGCAGAAGCACGCCCCGGTGAATCGTGGCAAGCGGCCGC
TGATCGAATCCGCAAAGAATCCCGGCAACCGCCGGCAGCCGGTGCGCCGTCGATTAGGAAGCCGCCCAAG
GGCGACGAGCAACCAGATTTTTTCGTTCCGATGCTCTATGACGTGGGCACCCGCGATAGTCGCAGCATCA
TGGACGTGGCCGTTTTCCGTCTGTCGAAGCGTGACCGACGAGCTGGCGAGGTGATCCGCTACGAGCTTCC
AGACGGGCACGTAGAGGTTTCCGCAGGGCCGGCCGGCATGGCCAGTGTGTGGGATTACGACCTGGTACTG
ATGGCGGTTTCCCATCTAACCGAATCCATGAACCGATACCGGGAAGGGAAGGGAGACAAGCCCGGCCGCG
TGTTCCGTCCACACGTTGCGGACGTACTCAAGTTCTGCCGGCGAGCCGATGGCGGAAAGCAGAAAGACGA
CCTGGTAGAAACCTGCATTCGGTTAAACACCACGCACGTTGCCATGCAGCGTACGAAGAAGGCCAAGAAC
GGCCGCCTGGTGACGGTATCCGAGGGTGAAGCCTTGATTAGCCGCTACAAGATCGTAAAGAGCGAAACCG
GGCGGCCGGAGTACATCGAGATCGAGCTAGCTGATTGGATGTACCGCGAGATCACAGAAGGCAAGAACCC
GGACGTGCTGACGGTTCACCCCGATTACTTTTTGATCGATCCCGGCATCGGCCGTTTTCTCTACCGCCTG
GCACGCCGCGCCGCAGGCAAGGCAGAAGCCAGATGGTTGTTCAAGACGATCTACGAACGCAGTGGCAGCG
CCGGAGAGTTCAAGAAGTTCTGTTTCACCGTGCGCAAGCTGATCGGGTCAAATGACCTGCCGGAGTACGA
TTTGAAGGAGGAGGCGGGGCAGGCTGGCCCGATCCTAGTCATGCGCTACCGCAACCTGATCGAGGGCGAA
GCATCCGCCGGTTCCTAATGTACGGAGCAGATGCTAGGGCAAATTGCCCTAGCAGGGGAAAAAGGTCGAA
AAGGTCTCTTTCCTGTGGATAGCACGTACATTGGGAACCCAAAGCCGTACATTGGGAACCGGAACCCGTA
CATTGGGAACCCAAAGCCGTACATTGGGAACCGGTCACACATGTAAGTGACTGATATAAAAGAGAAAAAA
GGCGATTTTTCCGCCTAAAACTCTTTAAAACTTATTAAAACTCTTAAAACCCGCCTGGCCTGTGCATAAC
TGTCTGGCCAGCGCACAGCCGAAGAGCTGCAAAAAGCGCCTACCCTTCGGTCGCTGCGCTCCCTACGCCC
CGCCGCTTCGCGTCGGCCTATCGCGGCCGCTGGCCGCTCAAAAATGGCTGGCCTACGGCCAGGCAATCTA
CCAGGGCGCGGACAAGCCGCGCCGTCGCCACTCGACCGCCGGCGCCCACATCAAGGCACCCTGCCTCGCG
CGTTTCGGTGATGACGGTGAAAACCTCTGACACATGCAGCTCCCGGAGACGGTCACAGCTTGTCTGTAAG
CGGATGCCGGGAGCAGACAAGCCCGTCAGGGCGCGTCAGCGGGTGTTGGCGGGTGTCGGGGCGCAGCCAT
GACCCAGTCACGTAGCGATAGCGGAGTGTATACTGGCTTAACTATGCGGCATCAGAGCAGATTGTACTGA
GAGTGCACCATATGCGGTGTGAAATACCGCACAGATGCGTAAGGAGAAAATACCGCATCAGGCGCTCTTC
CGCTTCCTCGCTCACTGACTCGCTGCGCTCGGTCGTTCGGCTGCGGCGAGCGGTATCAGCTCACTCAAAG
GCGGTAATACGGTTATCCACAGAATCAGGGGATAACGCAGGAAAGAACATGTGAGCAAAAGGCCAGCAAA
AGGCCAGGAACCGTAAAAAGGCCGCGTTGCTGGCGTTTTTCCATAGGCTCCGCCCCCCTGACGAGCATCA
CAAAAATCGACGCTCAAGTCAGAGGTGGCGAAACCCGACAGGACTATAAAGATACCAGGCGTTTCCCCCT
GGAAGCTCCCTCGTGCGCTCTCCTGTTCCGACCCTGCCGCTTACCGGATACCTGTCCGCCTTTCTCCCTT
CGGGAAGCGTGGCGCTTTCTCATAGCTCACGCTGTAGGTATCTCAGTTCGGTGTAGGTCGTTCGCTCCAA
GCTGGGCTGTGTGCACGAACCCCCCGTTCAGCCCGACCGCTGCGCCTTATCCGGTAACTATCGTCTTGAG
TCCAACCCGGTAAGACACGACTTATCGCCACTGGCAGCAGCCACTGGTAACAGGATTAGCAGAGCGAGGT
ATGTAGGCGGTGCTACAGAGTTCTTGAAGTGGTGGCCTAACTACGGCTACACTAGAAGGACAGTATTTGG
TATCTGCGCTCTGCTGAAGCCAGTTACCTTCGGAAAAAGAGTTGGTAGCTCTTGATCCGGCAAACAAACC
ACCGCTGGTAGCGGTGGTTTTTTTGTTTGCAAGCAGCAGATTACGCGCAGAAAAAAAGGATCTCAAGAAG
ATCCTTTGATCTTTTCTACGGGGTCTGACGCTCAGTGGAACGAAAACTCACGTTAAGGGATTTTGGTCAT
GCATTCTAGGTACTAAAACAATTCATCCAGTAAAATATAATATTTTATTTTCTCCCAATCAGGCTTGATC
CCCAGTAAGTCAAAAAATAGCTCGACATACTGTTCTTCCCCGATATCCTCCCTGATCGACCGGACGCAGA
AGGCAATGTCATACCACTTGTCCGCCCTGCCGCTTCTCCCAAGATCAATAAAGCCACTTACTTTGCCATC
TTTCACAAAGATGTTGCTGTCTCCCAGGTCGCCGTGGGAAAAGACAAGTTCCTCTTCGGGCTTTTCCGTC
TTTAAAAAATCATACAGCTCGCGCGGATCTTTAAATGGAGTGTCTTCTTCCCAGTTTTCGCAATCCACAT
CGGCCAGATCGTTATTCAGTAAGTAATCCAATTCGGCTAAGCGGCTGTCTAAGCTATTCGTATAGGGACA
ATCCGATATGTCGATGGAGTGAAAGAGCCTGATGCACTCCGCATACAGCTCGATAATCTTTTCAGGGCTT
TGTTCATCTTCATACTCTTCCGAGCAAAGGACGCCATCGGCCTCACTCATGAGCAGATTGCTCCAGCCAT
CATGCCGTTCAAAGTGCAGGACCTTTGGAACAGGCAGCTTTCCTTCCAGCCATAGCATCATGTCCTTTTC
CCGTTCCACATCATAGGTGGTCCCTTTATACCGGCTGTCCGTCATTTTTAAATATAGGTTTTCATTTTCT
CCCACCAGCTTATATACCTTAGCAGGAGACATTCCTTCCGTATCTTTTACGCAGCGGTATTTTTCGATCA
GTTTTTTCAATTCCGGTGATATTCTCATTTTAGCCATTTATTATTTCCTTCCTCTTTTCTATAGTATTTA
AAGATACCCCAAGAAGCTAATTATAACAAGACGAACTCCAATTCACTGTTCCTTGCATTCTAAAACCTTA
AATACCAGAAAACAGCTTTTTCAAAGTTGTTTTCAAAGTTGGCGTATAACATAGTATCGACGGAGCCGAT
TTTGAAACCGCGGTGATCACAGGCAGCAACGCTCTGTCATCGTTACAATCAACATGCTACCCTCCGCGAG
ATCATCCGTGTTTCAAACCCGGCAGCTTAGTTGCCGTTCTTCCGAATAGCATCGGTAACATGAGCAAAGT
CTGCCGCCTTACAACGGCTCTCCCGCTGACGCCGTCCCGGACTGATGGGCTGCCTGTATCGAGTGGTGAT
TTTGTGCCGAGCTGCCGGTCGGGGAGCTGTTGGCTGGCTGGTGGCAGGATATATTGTGGTGTAAACAAAT
TGACGCTTAGACAACTTAATAACACATTGCGGACGTTTTTAATGTACTGAATTAACGCCGAATTAATTCG
GGGGATCTGGATTTTAGTACTGGATTTTGGTTTTAGGAATTAGAAATTTTATTGATAGAAGTATTTTACA
AATACAAATACATACTAAGGGTTTCTTATATGCTCAACACATGAGCGAAACCCTATAGGAACCCTAATTC
CCTTATCTGGGAACTACTCACACATTATTATGGAGAAA
Features (pLannotate 1.2.2; 15 found; start..end, strand, type, name):
   1021..1565    +  CDS            BlpR (fragment): phosphinothricin acetyltransferase; Streptomyces hygroscopicus bar; confers resistance to bialophos or phosphinothricin
   1564..2271    +  CDS            mCherry: mCherry is a basic (constitutively fluorescent) red fluorescent protein published in 2004, derived from Discosoma sp.. It is reported to be a very rapidly-maturing monomer with low acid sensitivity.
   2275..2292    -  misc_feature   MCS (fragment): pBluescript multiple cloning site
   3272..3426    +  CDS            lacZα (fragment): LacZα fragment of β-galactosidase; lacZ fragment
   3492..3516    +  misc_feature   RB T-DNA repeat: right border repeat from nopaline C58 T-DNA
   3856..4257    +  CDS            Y4CG_SINFN (fragment): Protein inferred from homology: Swiss-Prot protein existence level 3. From Sinorhizobium fredii (strain NBRC 101917 / NGR234).
   4817..5446    +  CDS            pVS1 StaA: stability protein from the Pseudomonas plasmid pVS1 (Heeb et al., 2000)
   5875..6948    +  CDS            pVS1 RepA: replication protein from the Pseudomonas plasmid pVS1 (Heeb et al., 2000)
   7014..7208    +  rep_origin     pVS1 oriV: origin of replication for the Pseudomonas plasmid pVS1 (Heeb et al., 2000)
   7411..7450    +  CDS            rop (fragment): Rop protein, which maintains plasmids at low copy number; rop
   7552..7692    +  misc_feature   bom: basis of mobility region from pBR322
   7878..8466    -  rep_origin     ori: high-copy-number ColE1/pMB1/pBR322/pUC origin of replication
   8553..9347    -  CDS            KanR: aminoglycoside phosphotransferase; aphA-3; confers resistance to kanamycin
   9772..9796    +  misc_feature   LB T-DNA repeat: left border repeat from nopaline C58 T-DNA
   9874..10048   -  polyA_signal   CaMV poly(A) signal: cauliflower mosaic virus polyadenylation signal
