[The description below was written by a language model from this plasmid's Addgene catalogue record and pLannotate feature annotations shown in this document.]
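Description:
pFGL1344 is a binary T-DNA vector of about 10 kb, built on the pFGL1269R backbone, for tagging the Alp6 gene of the rice blast fungus Magnaporthe oryzae with mCherry. The backbone carries nopaline-type left and right T-DNA border repeats, the pVS1 replication and stability functions (RepA, StaA, oriV) that maintain such plasmids in Agrobacterium, a ColE1/pBR322-type origin with the bom mobilisation site for high-copy propagation in E. coli, and a kanamycin resistance gene for bacterial selection. This architecture is consistent with Agrobacterium-mediated delivery into the fungus, although the record does not state the transformation route.

The payload consists of two M. oryzae homology arms flanking a marker/reporter cassette. A roughly 1 kb fragment from the Alp6 open reading frame (partial ORF, cloned EcoRI–KpnI) lies upstream. It is followed directly by the bar gene (phosphinothricin acetyltransferase, giving Basta/bialaphos resistance for fungal selection) and then the mCherry coding sequence, which are annotated as essentially contiguous. This matches the "Alp6:Bar:mCherry" designation. A roughly 1 kb segment from the region downstream of Alp6 (XbaI–HindIII) forms the second arm. No dedicated promoter is annotated for the cassette. The arm layout suggests that homologous recombination places the tag at the native Alp6 locus under endogenous control, but the record does not spell this out. A CaMV poly(A) signal and lacZα and polylinker remnants are carried over from the parent vector.

The resulting Alp6 fusion serves as a red fluorescent marker of the spindle pole body/microtubule organising centre. It was deposited in connection with work on centromere dynamics and identity in the blast fungus.
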