Addgene plasmid #116902: pFGL1344
Purpose: Alp6:Bar:mCherry (SPB/MTOC marker)
Depositing lab: Naweed Naqvi. Depositing organization: Temasek Life Sciences Laboratory. Publication: Cellular Dynamics and Genomic Identity of Centromeres in Cereal Blast Fungus. Yadav V, Yang F, Reza MH, Liu S, Valent B, Sanyal K, Naqvi NI. MBio. 2019 Jul 30;10(4). pii: mBio.01581-19. doi: 10.1128/mBio.01581-19. PubMed 31363034.
Backbone
  Vector backbone: pFGL1269R
  Backbone manufacturer: Naweed Lab
  Backbone size w/o insert (bp): 8096
  Total vector size (bp): 10046
  Modifications to backbone: Alp6:Bar:mCherry
  Vector type: Fungal expression (in Magnaporthe oryzae)
  Selectable markers: Basta
Growth in bacteria
  Bacterial resistance: Kanamycin, 50 μg/mL
  Growth temperature: 37°C
  Growth strain: DH5alpha
  Copy number: High Copy
Gene/Insert 1
  Gene/Insert name: Alp6 (partial ORF)
  Species: Magnaporthe oryzae
  Insert size (bp): 1015
  Cloning method: Restriction Enzyme; 5′ cloning site EcoR I (not destroyed); 3′ cloning site Kpn I (not destroyed)
  Sequencing primers: 5′ CTCGAATTCGCAATATGCAAGCCCAGAAGTGC; 3′ AACGGTACCGTCTCCAGCACGCTCGCCCCTG
Gene/Insert 2
  Gene/Insert name: Alp6 downstream region
  Insert size (bp): 982
  Cloning method: Restriction Enzyme; 5′ cloning site Xba I (not destroyed); 3′ cloning site Hind III (not destroyed)
  Sequencing primers: 5′ TGCTCTAGATAAGTAGTTTGAGAAGGAATGACGC; 3′ ATGAAGCTTGGGTCGATGAGTGGTTGGGTT
Terms and licenses: Academic/Nonprofit Terms; Industry Terms: Not Available to Industry
How to cite: pFGL1344 was a gift from Naweed Naqvi (Addgene plasmid # 116902 ; http://n2t.net/addgene:116902 ; RRID:Addgene_116902)
