>Addgene plasmid #116902 | pFGL1344 | depositor partial sequence | sequence record 226280 | Alp6 (partial ORF without stop codon)
GAATTCGCAATATGCAAGCCCAGAAGTGCTGCGGCGCCTGGACGCTCGCATGCTACAGCTTTCGCAAGGC
GACATTGGCTGGGATTTGTTCACACTGGAGTACAAGATCGACGCTCCGGTTGACTGCATCCTGACAGAGT
GGCACGGTAGGCAATACCTGAAAATGTTCAACTTCCTCTGGCGCGTCAAGCGCGTCGAATTTGCTCTACA
CTCGGTATGGCGGAAGAGCACCACAGGCTCACGCGGTGTGCTGCAAACTAAGGATTCGACCGTCGCCCAG
ACGTGGCGGACCACGCGCGGAACCCTGGCCGAAATGGTCCATTGGACTGGCCAGCTGCAGTACTACATCC
TGTTTGAGGTTATCGAAGCCTCCTGGGGCCAGCTCCAGAAGGCACTGAAAAAAGAGGATGCCACGCTCGA
CGATCTAATCGACGCCCACACCACCTACCTGGACACTATCACGCAAAAGGGCCTTCTCGGCGCCAAGCGC
AAGGCTACAACGAATGCCCCCGCTGACGCAGGCGCGGCGGACGAGGAGCGCTCTGTACCCATGAACCAGA
TCGCCGACATCTTGCGCAACATCCTATCTTATCGCGACAGCGTCGACGGCCTGTACTCCTGGGCCGTGTC
TGACTTCACCTCGCGGCAGAACGATGCCATCACAGCCGCTGCCGCTCATGAGGACACCGAGATGGGTGGC
ACCGCGGCCAGCAGCAATAACCCACTGGGATTTGCCTCTGCCGCTACCTCCGAGTTCCCTGCCTTGCAGG
AGCGTCTGCGCGTTCTAGGCGCCGACTTCCGGAAGCGTGTTCAGAGGCTGCTGGGCGACCTAGCATACAC
CTCGGAGCATGAGACGCGCTTCCTAGGCCTGGCCATGAATTTCAACGACGTCTACCAGCCTATGCTCAGG
GCCAGACACAAGCCTGGTGGCAGTGGCAGGGCTTCTGCTGCCGCTGCTGCCTCGGCCGTGTCCGTTCCGG
GGTCTGCCAGGGGCGAGCGTGCTGGAGACGGTACC
