>Addgene plasmid #116902 | pFGL1344 | depositor partial sequence | sequence record 226281 | Alp6 downstream region
TCTAGATAAGTAGTTTGAGAAGGAATGACGCTCTCTTTGGCTCTTCGACAACAGGGTAAGATACTGGAGT
ATGTGGTCCCATCCTTATTGCGTTGTTGGGATGGGCCTTTGGATTGACGATGATGTTGCCGCAATAGCGT
CACATAATGACATTCCAACTTGTACGGATGATGCTGAGTCGACAACGGTTTTGTTGGTTGGCTTTTAGTA
AAGAAATTGCCCAGAGGGGCCTGGTTGTCCCGTTTGATCTATCTGCAGTATTTTGCAACGACTGTGCCTA
GTATGTCGTTAGATACCCCGATATAGCCAATGAATTGTGATGCATATATCCAGTACTTCAAATTGCCGTG
GGTGGCATAGTTTACACTTGGATCAGTTTTGCATTCATCACAAAGCGAAGTAGCAGGCAAATTTTTTATT
CCAAATAGATTTGCTCTTGTCGTATTGGTAGATATCGTAGCTTTAACTCATCGATCGTCCCTTCGTACAA
GTCATAATGTGGTAAGGCAAGCCCATCCATCCCACACCAAGTGCGTCTTGCCCAAGGATGACGATGGAGT
AGCCCGCCAATATGAATGTTATGATGCGTATCCATCATGGAGAGGTGCAGTGAAGATTGCGTCCACGCCC
TGTCCCACAAAAGAAAGGAGAAAACAAAAACAGCTGATCAAGCAGAGAAGTCAATAAAATGTGGAGAAAG
CAACTGGAGATTCCATGTGATGAGACAAGAGCAATCATGAGAAAAACAGGTGCTTACACCGCCCGACACC
AAATCGTCAAAGGTGTTCAAGGTTCAAAAGTAGCAGACCAACCCATCCCGGAATTTGTTACACGATACAC
CTCCCAAATAATTCCAATGCGATCCCTTCCGGGTATAGATAAAAACAAGGGGAATATCAAATGACCACCA
GACTCCAACGCCGTCAAAAGAGATGGGGGGCTTCGAATATGATACAACCCAACCACTCATCGACCCAAGC
TT
